Addgene plasmid #106370: pCMV-Tag2B-NCreERT2
Purpose: N-terminal part of the split-CreERT2 System
Depositing lab: Johannes Hirrlinger. Depositing organization: Universitaet Leipzig. Publication: Split-CreERT2: temporal control of DNA recombination mediated by split-Cre protein fragment complementation. Hirrlinger J, Requardt RP, Winkler U, Wilhelm F, Schulze C, Hirrlinger PG. PLoS One. 2009 Dec 16;4(12):e8354. doi: 10.1371/journal.pone.0008354. PubMed 20016782.
Backbone
  Vector backbone: pCMV-Tag2B
  Vector type: Mammalian Expression, Cre/Lox
Growth in bacteria
  Bacterial resistance: Kanamycin, 50 μg/mL
  Growth temperature: 37°C
  Growth strain: DH5alpha
  Copy number: High Copy
Gene/Insert
  Gene/Insert name: NCreERT2
  Species: Synthetic
  Insert size (bp): 1336
  Promoter: CMV
  Tag / fusion protein: flag (N terminal on backbone)
  Cloning method: Restriction Enzyme; 5′ cloning site unknown (unknown if destroyed); 3′ cloning site unknown (unknown if destroyed)
  Sequencing primers: 5′ CMV-F
Terms and licenses: Academic/Nonprofit Terms; Industry Terms: Not Available to Industry
How to cite: pCMV-Tag2B-NCreERT2 was a gift from Johannes Hirrlinger (Addgene plasmid # 106370 ; http://n2t.net/addgene:106370 ; RRID:Addgene_106370)
