[The description below was written by a language model from this plasmid's Addgene catalogue record and pLannotate feature annotations shown in this document.]
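Description:
pCMV-Tag2B-NCreERT2 is a mammalian expression plasmid of about 5.6 kb, built on the pCMV-Tag2B backbone, that encodes the N-terminal half of the split-CreERT2 recombinase system. It is maintained in E. coli at high copy through a ColE1/pUC-type origin and selected with kanamycin. The NeoR/KanR (Tn5 aminoglycoside phosphotransferase) gene sits behind tandem bacterial (bla) and SV40 early promoters and is followed by an HSV TK polyadenylation signal, so the same marker can also support G418 selection in mammalian cells. An f1 origin is present as well, and T3 and T7 phage promoters flank the cloning region.

The payload is a synthetic insert recorded as 1336 bp, driven by the CMV immediate-early enhancer and promoter and terminated by SV40 polyadenylation sequences. The annotated reading frame begins with a backbone-derived N-terminal FLAG epitope, followed by a fragment of yeast GCN4, a short fragment of bacteriophage P1 Cre, and the ERT2 mutant ligand-binding domain of the human estrogen receptor. In split-Cre designs, an inactive Cre fragment regains activity only when it meets its complementary partner, and a GCN4 coiled-coil segment typically serves as the dimerisation interface, although the record does not spell out that role. ERT2 makes fusion proteins responsive to tamoxifen-type ligands, adding temporal control. The plasmid is therefore meant to be co-expressed with the matching C-terminal construct, so that recombination at loxP sites requires both fragments in the same cell. The cloning sites used for the insert are not recorded.
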