Features (pLannotate 1.2.2; 22 found; start..end, strand, type, name):
     63..366     +  enhancer       CMV enhancer: human cytomegalovirus immediate early enhancer
    367..570     +  promoter       CMV promoter: human cytomegalovirus (CMV) immediate early promoter
    616..634     +  promoter       T3 promoter: promoter for bacteriophage T3 RNA polymerase
    647..670     +  misc_feature   MCS (fragment): pBluescript multiple cloning site
    678..702     +  CDS            3xFLAG (fragment): three tandem FLAG® epitope tags
    717..857     +  CDS            GCN4 (fragment): GCN4_YEAST - Also known as AAS101 From Saccharomyces cerevisiae (strain ATCC 204508 / S288c) (Baker's yeast).
    936..1058    +  CDS            cre (fragment): RECR_BPP1 - Experimental evidence at protein level: Swiss-Prot protein existence level 1. Catalyzes site-specific recombination between two 34-base- pair LOXP sites. Its role is to maintain the phage genome as a monomeric unit-copy plasmid in the lysogenic state. From Escherichia phage P1 (Bacteriophage P1).
   1068..2003    +  CDS            ERT2: mutated ligand-binding domain of the human estrogen receptor (Feil et al., 1997)
   2016..2057    +  misc_feature   MCS (fragment): pBluescript multiple cloning site
   2097..2115    -  promoter       T7 promoter: promoter for bacteriophage T7 RNA polymerase
   2125..2164    +  CDS            lacZα (fragment): LacZα fragment of β-galactosidase; lacZ fragment
   2174..2229    +  intron         small t intron (fragment): SV40 (simian virus 40) small t antigen intron
   2229..2366    +  CDS            large T antigen (fragment): large T antigen from SV40 (simian virus 40)
   2389..2510    +  polyA_signal   SV40 poly(A) signal: SV40 polyadenylation signal
   2544..2972    -  rep_origin     f1 ori (sequence partly withheld): f1 bacteriophage origin of replication; arrow indicates direction of (+) strand synthesis
   2999..3101    +  promoter       AmpR promoter: bla
   3105..3462    +  promoter       SV40 promoter: SV40 enhancer and early promoter
   3497..4291    +  CDS            NeoR/KanR: aminoglycoside phosphotransferase from Tn5; aph(3')-II (or nptII); confers resistance to neomycin, kanamycin, and G418 (Geneticin®)
   4312..4464    +  CDS            ble (fragment): BLE_KLEPN - Experimental evidence at protein level: Swiss-Prot protein existence level 1. Binding protein with a strong affinity to the bleomycin family of antibiotics. Binds to CL990; an antimitotic-antibiotic compound. From Klebsiella pneumoniae.
   4523..4570    +  polyA_signal   HSV TK poly(A) signal: herpes simplex virus thymidine kinase polyadenylation signal (Cole and Stacy, 1985)
   4661..4677    -  polyA_signal   bGH poly(A) signal (fragment): bovine growth hormone polyadenylation signal
   4899..5487    +  rep_origin     ori: high-copy-number ColE1/pMB1/pBR322/pUC origin of replication
>Addgene plasmid #106370 | pCMV-Tag2B-NCreERT2 | addgene full sequence | sequence record 206082 | Addgene NGS Result
ATTAGTTATTAATAGTAATCAATTACGGGGTCATTAGTTCATAGCCCATATATGGAGTTCCGCGTTACAT
AACTTACGGTAAATGGCCCGCCTGGCTGACCGCCCAACGACCCCCGCCCATTGACGTCAATAATGACGTA
TGTTCCCATAGTAACGCCAATAGGGACTTTCCATTGACGTCAATGGGTGGAGTATTTACGGTAAACTGCC
CACTTGGCAGTACATCAAGTGTATCATATGCCAAGTACGCCCCCTATTGACGTCAATGACGGTAAATGGC
CCGCCTGGCATTATGCCCAGTACATGACCTTATGGGACTTTCCTACTTGGCAGTACATCTACGTATTAGT
CATCGCTATTACCATGGTGATGCGGTTTTGGCAGTACATCAATGGGCGTGGATAGCGGTTTGACTCACGG
GGATTTCCAAGTCTCCACCCCATTGACGTCAATGGGAGTTTGTTTTGGCACCAAAATCAACGGGACTTTC
CAAAATGTCGTAACAACTCCGCCCCATTGACGCAAATGGGCGGTAGGCGTGTACGGTGGGAGGTCTATAT
AAGCAGAGCTGGTTTAGTGAACCGTCAGATCCGCTAGCGATTACGCCAAGCTCGAAATTAACCCTCACTA
AAGGGAACAAAAGCTGGAGCTCCACCGCGGTGGCGGCCGCCACCATGGATTACAAGGATGACGACGATAA
GAGCCCGGGCGGATCCAACACTGAAGCCGCCAGGCGTTCTCGTGCGAGAAAGTTGCAAAGAATGAAACAA
CTTGAAGACAAGGTTGAAGAATTGCTTTCGAAAAATTATCACTTGGAAAATGAGGTTGCCAGATTAAAGA
AATTAGTTGGCGAACGCGCCAGCCCTAGCAACCCTGGCGCCAGCAACGGCAGCCTGCAGGAATTCAGCGG
CCCTCCCAAGAAGAAGAGGAAGGTGACCTCTGATGAAGTCAGGAAGAACCTGATGGACATGTTCAGGGAC
AGGCAGGCCTTCTCTGAACACACCTGGAAGATGCTCCTGTCTGTGTGCAGATCCTGGGCTGCCTGGTGCA
AGCTGAACACTAGTTCTGCTGGAGACATGAGAGCTGCCAACCTTTGGCCAAGCCCGCTCATGATCAAACG
CTCTAAGAAGAACAGCCTGGCCTTGTCCCTGACGGCCGACCAGATGGTCAGTGCCTTGTTGGATGCTGAG
CCCCCCATACTCTATTCCGAGTATGATCCTACCAGACCCTTCAGTGAAGCTTCGATGATGGGCTTACTGA
CCAACCTGGCAGACAGGGAGCTGGTTCACATGATCAACTGGGCGAAGAGGGTGCCAGGCTTTGTGGATTT
GACCCTCCATGATCAGGTCCACCTTCTAGAATGTGCCTGGCTAGAGATCCTGATGATTGGTCTCGTCTGG
CGCTCCATGGAGCACCCAGTGAAGCTACTGTTTGCTCCTAACTTGCTCTTGGACAGGAACCAGGGAAAAT
GTGTAGAGGGCATGGTGGAGATCTTCGACATGCTGCTGGCTACATCATCTCGGTTCCGCATGATGAATCT
GCAGGGAGAGGAGTTTGTGTGCCTCAAATCTATTATTTTGCTTAATTCTGGAGTGTACACATTTCTGTCC
AGCACCCTGAAGTCTCTGGAAGAGAAGGACCATATCCACCGAGTCCTGGACAAGATCACAGACACTTTGA
TCCACCTGATGGCCAAGGCAGGCCTGACCCTGCAGCAGCAGCACCAGCGGCTGGCCCAGCTCCTCCTCAT
CCTCTCCCACATCAGGCACATGAGTAACAAAGGCATGGAGCATCTGTACAGCATGAAGTGCAAGAACGTG
GTGCCCCTCTATGACCTGCTGCTGGAGGCGGCGGACGCCCACCGCCTACATGCGCCCACTAGCCGTGGAG
GGGCATCCGTGGAGGAGACGGACCAAAGCCACTTGGCCACTGCGGGCTCTACTTCATCGCATTCCTTGCA
AAAGTATTACATCACGGGGGAGGCAGAGGGTTTCCCTGCCACAGTCTGAACTAGTAAGCTTATCGATACC
GTCGACCTCGAGGGGGGGCCCGGTACCTTAATTAATTAAGGTACCAGGTAAGTGTACCCAATTCGCCCTA
TAGTGAGTCGTATTACAATTCACTCGATCGCCCTTCCCAACAGTTGCGCAGCCTGAATGGCGAATGGAGA
TCCAATTTTTAAGTGTATAATGTGTTAAACTACTGATTCTAATTGTTTGTGTATTTTAGATTCACAGTCC
CAAGGCTCATTTCAGGCCCCTCAGTCCTCACAGTCTGTTCATGATCATAATCAGCCATACCACATTTGTA
GAGGTTTTACTTGCTTTAAAAAACCTCCCACACCTCCCCCTGAACCTGAAACATAAAATGAATGCAATTG
TTGTTGTTAACTTGTTTATTGCAGCTTATAATGGTTACAAATAAAGCAATAGCATCACAAATTTCACAAA
TAAAGCATTTTTTTCACTGCATTCTAGTTGTGGTTTGTCCAAACTCATCAATGTATCTTAACGCGTAAAT
TGTAAGCGTTAATATTTTGTTAAAATTCGCGTTAAATTTTTGTTAAATCAGCTCATTTTTTAACCAATAG
GCCGAAATCGGCAAAATCCCTTATAAATCAAAAGAATAGACCGAGATAGGGT
[37 nt withheld, positions 2643-2679]
AAAGAACGTGGACTCCAACGTCAAAGG
[49 nt withheld, positions 2707-2755]
T
[91 nt withheld, positions 2757-2847]
G
[124 nt withheld, positions 2849-2972]
CAGGTGGCACTTTTCGGGGAAATGTGCGCGGAACCCCTATTTGTTTATTTTTCTAAATACATTCAAATAT
GTATCCGCTCATGAGACAATAACCCTGATAAATGCTTCAATAATATTGAAAAAGGAAGAATCCTGAGGCG
GAAAGAACCAGCTGTGGAATGTGTGTCAGTTAGGGTGTGGAAAGTCCCCAGGCTCCCCAGCAGGCAGAAG
TATGCAAAGCATGCATCTCAATTAGTCAGCAACCAGGTGTGGAAAGTCCCCAGGCTCCCCAGCAGGCAGA
AGTATGCAAAGCATGCATCTCAATTAGTCAGCAACCATAGTCCCGCCCCTAACTCCGCCCATCCCGCCCC
TAACTCCGCCCAGTTCCGCCCATTCTCCGCCCCATGGCTGACTAATTTTTTTTATTTATGCAGAGGCCGA
GGCCGCCTCGGCCTCTGAGCTATTCCAGAAGTAGTGAGGAGGCTTTTTTGGAGGCCTAGGCTTTTGCAAA
GATCGATCAAGAGACAGGATGAGGATCGTTTCGCATGATTGAACAAGATGGATTGCACGCAGGTTCTCCG
GCCGCTTGGGTGGAGAGGCTATTCGGCTATGACTGGGCACAACAGACAATCGGCTGCTCTGATGCCGCCG
TGTTCCGGCTGTCAGCGCAGGGGCGCCCGGTTCTTTTTGTCAAGACCGACCTGTCCGGTGCCCTGAATGA
ACTGCAAGACGAGGCAGCGCGGCTATCGTGGCTGGCCACGACGGGCGTTCCTTGCGCAGCTGTGCTCGAC
GTTGTCACTGAAGCGGGAAGGGACTGGCTGCTATTGGGCGAAGTGCCGGGGCAGGATCTCCTGTCATCTC
ACCTTGCTCCTGCCGAGAAAGTATCCATCATGGCTGATGCAATGCGGCGGCTGCATACGCTTGATCCGGC
TACCTGCCCATTCGACCACCAAGCGAAACATCGCATCGAGCGAGCACGTACTCGGATGGAAGCCGGTCTT
GTCGATCAGGATGATCTGGACGAAGAACATCAGGGGCTCGCGCCAGCCGAACTGTTCGCCAGGCTCAAGG
CGAGCATGCCCGACGGCGAGGATCTCGTCGTGACCCATGGCGATGCCTGCTTGCCGAATATCATGGTGGA
AAATGGCCGCTTTTCTGGATTCATCGACTGTGGCCGGCTGGGTGTGGCGGACCGCTATCAGGACATAGCG
TTGGCTACCCGTGATATTGCTGAAGAACTTGGCGGCGAATGGGCTGACCGCTTCCTCGTGCTTTACGGTA
TCGCCGCTCCCGATTCGCAGCGCATCGCCTTCTATCGCCTTCTTGACGAGTTCTTCTGAGCGGGACTCTG
GGGTTCGAAATGACCGACCAAGCGACGCCCAACCTGCCATCACGAGATTTCGATTCCACCGCCGCCTTCT
ATGAAAGGTTGGGCTTCGGAATCGTTTTCCGGGACGCCGGCTGGATGATCCTCCAGCGCGGGGATCTCAT
GCTGGAGTTCTTCGCCCACCCTAGGGGGAGGCTAACTGAAACACGGAAGGAGACAATACCGGAAGGAACC
CGCGCTATGACGGCAATAAAAAGACAGAATAAAACGCACGGTGTTGGGTCGTTTGTTCATAAACGCGGGG
TTCGGTCCCAGGGCTGGCACTCTGTCGATACCCCACCGAGACCCCATTGGGGCCAATACGCCCGCGTTTC
TTCCTTTTCCCCACCCCACCCCCCAAGTTCGGGTGAAGGCCCAGGGCTCGCAGCCAACGTCGGGGCGGCA
GGCCCTGCCATAGCCTCAGGTTACTCATATATACTTTAGATTGATTTAAAACTTCATTTTTAATTTAAAA
GGATCTAGGTGAAGATCCTTTTTGATAATCTCATGACCAAAATCCCTTAACGTGAGTTTTCGTTCCACTG
AGCGTCAGACCCCGTAGAAAAGATCAAAGGATCTTCTTGAGATCCTTTTTTTCTGCGCGTAATCTGCTGC
TTGCAAACAAAAAAACCACCGCTACCAGCGGTGGTTTGTTTGCCGGATCAAGAGCTACCAACTCTTTTTC
CGAAGGTAACTGGCTTCAGCAGAGCGCAGATACCAAATACTGTTCTTCTAGTGTAGCCGTAGTTAGGCCA
CCACTTCAAGAACTCTGTAGCACCGCCTACATACCTCGCTCTGCTAATCCTGTTACCAGTGGCTGCTGCC
AGTGGCGATAAGTCGTGTCTTACCGGGTTGGACTCAAGACGATAGTTACCGGATAAGGCGCAGCGGTCGG
GCTGAACGGGGGGTTCGTGCACACAGCCCAGCTTGGAGCGAACGACCTACACCGAACTGAGATACCTACA
GCGTGAGCTATGAGAAAGCGCCACGCTTCCCGAAGGGAGAAAGGCGGACAGGTATCCGGTAAGCGGCAGG
GTCGGAACAGGAGAGCGCACGAGGGAGCTTCCAGGGGGAAACGCCTGGTATCTTTATAGTCCTGTCGGGT
TTCGCCACCTCTGACTTGAGCGTCGATTTTTGTGATGCTCGTCAGGGGGGCGGAGCCTATGGAAAAACGC
CAGCAACGCGGCCTTTTTACGGTTCCTGGCCTTTTGCTGGCCTTTTGCTCACATGTTCTTTCCTGCGTTA
TCCCCTGATTCTGTGGATAACCGTATTACCGCCATGC
