LOCUS       Exported 5599 bp ds-DNA circular SYN 12-MAY-2021
DEFINITION  N-terminal part of the split-CreERT2 System.
ACCESSION   .
VERSION     .
KEYWORDS    pCMV-Tag2B-NCreERT2
SOURCE      synthetic DNA construct
  ORGANISM  synthetic DNA construct
REFERENCE   1 (bases 1 to 5599)
  AUTHORS   Hirrlinger J, Requardt RP, Winkler U, Wilhelm F, Schulze C,
            Hirrlinger PG
  TITLE     Split-CreERT2: temporal control of DNA recombination mediated by
            split-Cre protein fragment complementation.
  JOURNAL   PLoS One. 2009 Dec 16;4(12):e8354. doi:
            10.1371/journal.pone.0008354.
  PUBMED    20016782
REFERENCE   2 (bases 1 to 5599)
  AUTHORS   .
  TITLE     Direct Submission
  JOURNAL   Exported May 12, 2021 from SnapGene Server 1.1.58
            http://www.snapgene.com
FEATURES             Location/Qualifiers
     source          1..5599
                     /organism="synthetic DNA construct"
                     /mol_type="other DNA"
     enhancer        67..370
                     /label=CMV enhancer
                     /note="human cytomegalovirus immediate early enhancer"
     promoter        371..574
                     /label=CMV promoter
                     /note="human cytomegalovirus (CMV) immediate early
                     promoter"
     primer_bind     525..545
                     /label=CMV-F
                     /note="Human CMV immediate early promoter, forward primer"
     promoter        620..638
                     /label=T3 promoter
                     /note="promoter for bacteriophage T3 RNA polymerase"
     regulatory      673..682
                     /regulatory_class="other"
                     /note="vertebrate consensus sequence for strong initiation
                     of translation (Kozak, 1987)"
     CDS             682..705
                     /codon_start=1
                     /product="FLAG(R) epitope tag, followed by an enterokinase
                     cleavage site"
                     /label=FLAG
                     /translation="DYKDDDDK"
     CDS             790..846
                     /codon_start=1
                     /product="GCN4 peptide optimized to improve solubility
                     while preserving binding to an scFv-GFP fusion protein
                     (Tanenbaum et al., 2014)"
                     /label=GCN4_v4
                     /translation="EELLSKNYHLENEVARLKK"
     CDS             919..939
                     /codon_start=1
                     /product="nuclear localization signal of SV40 (simian virus
                     40) large T antigen"
                     /label=SV40 NLS
                     /translation="PKKKRKV"
     CDS             1072..2007
                     /codon_start=1
                     /product="mutated ligand-binding domain of the human
                     estrogen receptor (Feil et al., 1997)"
                     /label=ERT2
                     /translation="AGDMRAANLWPSPLMIKRSKKNSLALSLTADQMVSALLDAEPPIL
                     YSEYDPTRPFSEASMMGLLTNLADRELVHMINWAKRVPGFVDLTLHDQVHLLECAWLEI
                     LMIGLVWRSMEHPVKLLFAPNLLLDRNQGKCVEGMVEIFDMLLATSSRFRMMNLQGEEF
                     VCLKSIILLNSGVYTFLSSTLKSLEEKDHIHRVLDKITDTLIHLMAKAGLTLQQQHQRL
                     AQLLLILSHIRHMSNKGMEHLYSMKCKNVVPLYDLLLEAADAHRLHAPTSRGGASVEET
                     DQSHLATAGSTSSHSLQKYYITGEAEGFPAT"
     primer_bind     complement(2028..2044)
                     /label=KS primer
                     /note="common sequencing primer, one of multiple similar
                     variants"
     primer_bind     complement(2029..2045)
                     /label=pBluescriptKS
                     /note="For pBluescript vector"
     primer_bind     complement(2100..2119)
                     /label=T7
                     /note="T7 promoter, forward primer"
     promoter        complement(2101..2119)
                     /label=T7 promoter
                     /note="promoter for bacteriophage T7 RNA polymerase"
     polyA_signal    2393..2514
                     /label=SV40 poly(A) signal
                     /note="SV40 polyadenylation signal"
     primer_bind     complement(2430..2449)
                     /label=SV40pA-R
                     /note="SV40 polyA, reverse primer"
     primer_bind     2484..2503
                     /label=EBV-rev
                     /note="SV40 polyA terminator, reverse primer"
     rep_origin      complement(2521..2976)
                     /direction=LEFT
                     /label=f1 ori
                     /note="f1 bacteriophage origin of replication; arrow
                     indicates direction of (+) strand synthesis"
     primer_bind     complement(2658..2679)
                     /label=F1ori-F
                     /note="F1 origin, forward primer"
     primer_bind     2870..2889
                     /label=F1ori-R
                     /note="F1 origin, reverse primer"
     promoter        3003..3107
                     /gene="bla"
                     /label=AmpR promoter
     promoter        3109..3466
                     /label=SV40 promoter
                     /note="SV40 enhancer and early promoter"
     primer_bind     complement(3132..3152)
                     /label=pBABE 3'
                     /note="SV40 enhancer, reverse primer for pBABE vectors"
     rep_origin      3317..3452
                     /label=SV40 ori
                     /note="SV40 origin of replication"
     primer_bind     3379..3398
                     /label=SV40pro-F
                     /note="SV40 promoter/origin, forward primer"
     CDS             3501..4295
                     /codon_start=1
                     /gene="aph(3')-II (or nptII)"
                     /product="aminoglycoside phosphotransferase from Tn5"
                     /label=NeoR/KanR
                     /note="confers resistance to neomycin, kanamycin, and G418
                     (Geneticin(R))"
                     /translation="MIEQDGLHAGSPAAWVERLFGYDWAQQTIGCSDAAVFRLSAQGRP
                     VLFVKTDLSGALNELQDEAARLSWLATTGVPCAAVLDVVTEAGRDWLLLGEVPGQDLLS
                     SHLAPAEKVSIMADAMRRLHTLDPATCPFDHQAKHRIERARTRMEAGLVDQDDLDEEHQ
                     GLAPAELFARLKASMPDGEDLVVTHGDACLPNIMVENGRFSGFIDCGRLGVADRYQDIA
                     LATRDIAEELGGEWADRFLVLYGIAAPDSQRIAFYRLLDEFF"
     primer_bind     complement(3555..3574)
                     /label=Neo-R
                     /note="Neomycin resistance gene, reverse primer"
     primer_bind     4165..4184
                     /label=Neo-F
                     /note="Neomycin resistance gene, forward primer"
     primer_bind     complement(4483..4502)
                     /label=TK-pA-R
                     /note="Thymidine kinase polyA, reverse primer"
     polyA_signal    4527..4574
                     /label=HSV TK poly(A) signal
                     /note="herpes simplex virus thymidine kinase
                     polyadenylation signal (Cole and Stacy, 1985)"
     rep_origin      4903..5491
                     /direction=RIGHT
                     /label=ori
                     /note="high-copy-number ColE1/pMB1/pBR322/pUC origin of
                     replication"
     primer_bind     5392..5411
                     /label=pBR322ori-F
                     /note="pBR322 origin, forward primer"
ORIGIN
        1 atgcattagt tattaatagt aatcaattac ggggtcatta gttcatagcc catatatgga
       61 gttccgcgtt acataactta cggtaaatgg cccgcctggc tgaccgccca acgacccccg
      121 cccattgacg tcaataatga cgtatgttcc catagtaacg ccaataggga ctttccattg
      181 acgtcaatgg gtggagtatt tacggtaaac tgcccacttg gcagtacatc aagtgtatca
      241 tatgccaagt acgcccccta ttgacgtcaa tgacggtaaa tggcccgcct ggcattatgc
      301 ccagtacatg accttatggg actttcctac ttggcagtac atctacgtat tagtcatcgc
      361 tattaccatg gtgatgcggt tttggcagta catcaatggg cgtggatagc ggtttgactc
      421 acggggattt ccaagtctcc accccattga cgtcaatggg agtttgtttt ggcaccaaaa
      481 tcaacgggac tttccaaaat gtcgtaacaa ctccgcccca ttgacgcaaa tgggcggtag
      541 gcgtgtacgg tgggaggtct atataagcag agctggttta gtgaaccgtc agatccgcta
      601 gcgattacgc caagctcgaa attaaccctc actaaaggga acaaaagctg gagctccacc
      661 gcggtggcgg ccgccaccat ggattacaag gatgacgacg ataagagccc gggcggatcc
      721 aacactgaag ccgccaggcg ttctcgtgcg agaaagttgc aaagaatgaa acaacttgaa
      781 gacaaggttg aagaattgct ttcgaaaaat tatcacttgg aaaatgaggt tgccagatta
      841 aagaaattag ttggcgaacg cgccagccct agcaaccctg gcgccagcaa cggcagcctg
      901 caggaattca gcggccctcc caagaagaag aggaaggtga cctctgatga agtcaggaag
      961 aacctgatgg acatgttcag ggacaggcag gccttctctg aacacacctg gaagatgctc
     1021 ctgtctgtgt gcagatcctg ggctgcctgg tgcaagctga acactagttc tgctggagac
     1081 atgagagctg ccaacctttg gccaagcccg ctcatgatca aacgctctaa gaagaacagc
     1141 ctggccttgt ccctgacggc cgaccagatg gtcagtgcct tgttggatgc tgagcccccc
     1201 atactctatt ccgagtatga tcctaccaga cccttcagtg aagcttcgat gatgggctta
     1261 ctgaccaacc tggcagacag ggagctggtt cacatgatca actgggcgaa gagggtgcca
     1321 ggctttgtgg atttgaccct ccatgatcag gtccaccttc tagaatgtgc ctggctagag
     1381 atcctgatga ttggtctcgt ctggcgctcc atggagcacc cagtgaagct actgtttgct
     1441 cctaacttgc tcttggacag gaaccaggga aaatgtgtag agggcatggt ggagatcttc
     1501 gacatgctgc tggctacatc atctcggttc cgcatgatga atctgcaggg agaggagttt
     1561 gtgtgcctca aatctattat tttgcttaat tctggagtgt acacatttct gtccagcacc
     1621 ctgaagtctc tggaagagaa ggaccatatc caccgagtcc tggacaagat cacagacact
     1681 ttgatccacc tgatggccaa ggcaggcctg accctgcagc agcagcacca gcggctggcc
     1741 cagctcctcc tcatcctctc ccacatcagg cacatgagta acaaaggcat ggagcatctg
     1801 tacagcatga agtgcaagaa cgtggtgccc ctctatgacc tgctgctgga ggcggcggac
     1861 gcccaccgcc tacatgcgcc cactagccgt ggaggggcat ccgtggagga gacggaccaa
     1921 agccacttgg ccactgcggg ctctacttca tcgcattcct tgcaaaagta ttacatcacg
     1981 ggggaggcag agggtttccc tgccacagtc tgaactagta agcttatcga taccgtcgac
     2041 ctcgaggggg ggcccggtac cttaattaat taaggtacca ggtaagtgta cccaattcgc
     2101 cctatagtga gtcgtattac aattcactcg atcgcccttc ccaacagttg cgcagcctga
     2161 atggcgaatg gagatccaat ttttaagtgt ataatgtgtt aaactactga ttctaattgt
     2221 ttgtgtattt tagattcaca gtcccaaggc tcatttcagg cccctcagtc ctcacagtct
     2281 gttcatgatc ataatcagcc ataccacatt tgtagaggtt ttacttgctt taaaaaacct
     2341 cccacacctc cccctgaacc tgaaacataa aatgaatgca attgttgttg ttaacttgtt
     2401 tattgcagct tataatggtt acaaataaag caatagcatc acaaatttca caaataaagc
     2461 atttttttca ctgcattcta gttgtggttt gtccaaactc atcaatgtat cttaacgcgt
     2521 aaattgtaag cgttaatatt ttgttaaaat tcgcgttaaa tttttgttaa atcagctcat
     2581 tttttaacca ataggccgaa atcggcaaaa tcccttataa atcaaaagaa tagaccgaga
     2641 tagggttgag tgttgttcca gtttggaaca agagtccact attaaagaac gtggactcca
     2701 acgtcaaagg nnnnnnnnnn nnnnnnnnnn nnnnnnnnnn nnnnnnnnnn nnnnnnnnnt
     2761 nnnnnnnnnn nnnnnnnnnn nnnnnnnnnn nnnnnnnnnn nnnnnnnnnn nnnnnnnnnn
     2821 nnnnnnnnnn nnnnnnnnnn nnnnnnnnnn ngnnnnnnnn nnnnnnnnnn nnnnnnnnnn
     2881 nnnnnnnnnn nnnnnnnnnn nnnnnnnnnn nnnnnnnnnn nnnnnnnnnn nnnnnnnnnn
     2941 nnnnnnnnnn nnnnnnnnnn nnnnnnnnnn nnnnnncagg tggcactttt cggggaaatg
     3001 tgcgcggaac ccctatttgt ttatttttct aaatacattc aaatatgtat ccgctcatga
     3061 gacaataacc ctgataaatg cttcaataat attgaaaaag gaagaatcct gaggcggaaa
     3121 gaaccagctg tggaatgtgt gtcagttagg gtgtggaaag tccccaggct ccccagcagg
     3181 cagaagtatg caaagcatgc atctcaatta gtcagcaacc aggtgtggaa agtccccagg
     3241 ctccccagca ggcagaagta tgcaaagcat gcatctcaat tagtcagcaa ccatagtccc
     3301 gcccctaact ccgcccatcc cgcccctaac tccgcccagt tccgcccatt ctccgcccca
     3361 tggctgacta atttttttta tttatgcaga ggccgaggcc gcctcggcct ctgagctatt
     3421 ccagaagtag tgaggaggct tttttggagg cctaggcttt tgcaaagatc gatcaagaga
     3481 caggatgagg atcgtttcgc atgattgaac aagatggatt gcacgcaggt tctccggccg
     3541 cttgggtgga gaggctattc ggctatgact gggcacaaca gacaatcggc tgctctgatg
     3601 ccgccgtgtt ccggctgtca gcgcaggggc gcccggttct ttttgtcaag accgacctgt
     3661 ccggtgccct gaatgaactg caagacgagg cagcgcggct atcgtggctg gccacgacgg
     3721 gcgttccttg cgcagctgtg ctcgacgttg tcactgaagc gggaagggac tggctgctat
     3781 tgggcgaagt gccggggcag gatctcctgt catctcacct tgctcctgcc gagaaagtat
     3841 ccatcatggc tgatgcaatg cggcggctgc atacgcttga tccggctacc tgcccattcg
     3901 accaccaagc gaaacatcgc atcgagcgag cacgtactcg gatggaagcc ggtcttgtcg
     3961 atcaggatga tctggacgaa gaacatcagg ggctcgcgcc agccgaactg ttcgccaggc
     4021 tcaaggcgag catgcccgac ggcgaggatc tcgtcgtgac ccatggcgat gcctgcttgc
     4081 cgaatatcat ggtggaaaat ggccgctttt ctggattcat cgactgtggc cggctgggtg
     4141 tggcggaccg ctatcaggac atagcgttgg ctacccgtga tattgctgaa gaacttggcg
     4201 gcgaatgggc tgaccgcttc ctcgtgcttt acggtatcgc cgctcccgat tcgcagcgca
     4261 tcgccttcta tcgccttctt gacgagttct tctgagcggg actctggggt tcgaaatgac
     4321 cgaccaagcg acgcccaacc tgccatcacg agatttcgat tccaccgccg ccttctatga
     4381 aaggttgggc ttcggaatcg ttttccggga cgccggctgg atgatcctcc agcgcgggga
     4441 tctcatgctg gagttcttcg cccaccctag ggggaggcta actgaaacac ggaaggagac
     4501 aataccggaa ggaacccgcg ctatgacggc aataaaaaga cagaataaaa cgcacggtgt
     4561 tgggtcgttt gttcataaac gcggggttcg gtcccagggc tggcactctg tcgatacccc
     4621 accgagaccc cattggggcc aatacgcccg cgtttcttcc ttttccccac cccacccccc
     4681 aagttcgggt gaaggcccag ggctcgcagc caacgtcggg gcggcaggcc ctgccatagc
     4741 ctcaggttac tcatatatac tttagattga tttaaaactt catttttaat ttaaaaggat
     4801 ctaggtgaag atcctttttg ataatctcat gaccaaaatc ccttaacgtg agttttcgtt
     4861 ccactgagcg tcagaccccg tagaaaagat caaaggatct tcttgagatc ctttttttct
     4921 gcgcgtaatc tgctgcttgc aaacaaaaaa accaccgcta ccagcggtgg tttgtttgcc
     4981 ggatcaagag ctaccaactc tttttccgaa ggtaactggc ttcagcagag cgcagatacc
     5041 aaatactgtc cttctagtgt agccgtagtt aggccaccac ttcaagaact ctgtagcacc
     5101 gcctacatac ctcgctctgc taatcctgtt accagtggct gctgccagtg gcgataagtc
     5161 gtgtcttacc gggttggact caagacgata gttaccggat aaggcgcagc ggtcgggctg
     5221 aacggggggt tcgtgcacac agcccagctt ggagcgaacg acctacaccg aactgagata
     5281 cctacagcgt gagctatgag aaagcgccac gcttcccgaa gggagaaagg cggacaggta
     5341 tccggtaagc ggcagggtcg gaacaggaga gcgcacgagg gagcttccag ggggaaacgc
     5401 ctggtatctt tatagtcctg tcgggtttcg ccacctctga cttgagcgtc gatttttgtg
     5461 atgctcgtca ggggggcgga gcctatggaa aaacgccagc aacgcggcct ttttacggtt
     5521 cctggccttt tgctggcctt ttgctcacat gttctttcct gcgttatccc ctgattctgt
     5581 ggataaccgt attaccgcc
//
